Addgene plasmid #135383: nSaCas9 M741 miniABEMax V82G
Purpose: Expression of nSaCas9 intradomain insertion of single evolved TadA monomer (V82G) at the specified position (M741 )
Depositing lab: Alex Hewitt. Depositing organization: University of Tasmania. Publication: Engineering domain-inlaid SaCas9 adenine base editors with reduced RNA off-targets and increased on-target DNA editing. Nguyen Tran MT, Mohd Khalid MKN, Wang Q, Walker JKR, Lidgerwood GE, Dilworth KL, Lisowski L, Pebay A, Hewitt AW. Nat Commun. 2020 Sep 25;11(1):4871. doi: 10.1038/s41467-020-18715-y. PubMed 32978399.
Backbone
  Vector backbone: pcDNA3.1(+)
  Vector type: Mammalian Expression, CRISPR
  Selectable markers: Blasticidin
Growth in bacteria
  Bacterial resistance: Ampicillin, 100 μg/mL
  Growth temperature: 30°C
  Growth strain: NEB Stable
  Copy number: High Copy
Gene/Insert
  Gene/Insert name: nSaCas9 M741 miniABEMax V82G
  Species: Synthetic
  Mutation: (V82G)
  Cloning method: Restriction Enzyme; 5′ cloning site Unknown (unknown if destroyed)
Terms and licenses: Academic/Nonprofit Terms; Industry Terms: Not Available to Industry
How to cite: nSaCas9 M741 miniABEMax V82G was a gift from Alex Hewitt (Addgene plasmid # 135383 ; http://n2t.net/addgene:135383 ; RRID:Addgene_135383)
