[The description below was written by a language model from this plasmid's Addgene catalogue record and pLannotate feature annotations shown in this document.]
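Description:
nSaCas9 M741 miniABEMax V82G is a mammalian expression plasmid of about 9.8 kb built on the pcDNA3.1(+) backbone and encoding a domain-inlaid adenine base editor. It is propagated in E. coli through a high-copy ColE1/pUC-type origin with ampicillin resistance (AmpR, β-lactamase), and it also retains the f1 phage origin typical of this backbone.

The payload is a synthetic open reading frame in which a single evolved TadA deaminase monomer carrying the V82G substitution is inserted within a Staphylococcus aureus Cas9 nickase at position M741, rather than being fused to a terminus. The feature table annotates this whole region as one long cas9 coding sequence. It does not resolve the embedded TadA domain, linkers or any nuclear localisation signals, so those details are not stated in the record. Expression is driven by the CMV immediate-early enhancer and promoter, with a T7 promoter just upstream of the coding sequence, and the transcript ends at the bGH polyadenylation signal. A blasticidin S deaminase (BSD) coding sequence lies between the editor and the bGH signal, matching the catalogued blasticidin marker. How it is coupled to the editor (for example by a 2A peptide) is not annotated. The backbone's SV40 promoter–neo–SV40 poly(A) cassette is also detected, although only blasticidin is listed as the selectable marker.

No guide RNA cassette is annotated, so the guide presumably has to be supplied separately. The construct is intended for expressing this inlaid SaCas9 adenine base editor in mammalian cells. It comes from work on editors with reduced RNA off-target activity and improved on-target DNA editing.
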