Features (pLannotate 1.2.2; 21 found; start..end, strand, type, name):
    148..527     +  enhancer       CMV enhancer: human cytomegalovirus immediate early enhancer
    528..731     +  promoter       CMV promoter: human cytomegalovirus (CMV) immediate early promoter
    727..760     +  LTR            5' LTR (truncated) (fragment): truncated 5' long terminal repeat (LTR) from HIV-1
    776..794     +  promoter       T7 promoter: promoter for bacteriophage T7 RNA polymerase
    820..4671    +  CDS            cas9: CAS9_STAAU - Experimental evidence at protein level: Swiss-Prot protein existence level 1. CRISPR (clustered regularly interspaced short palindromic repeat) is an adaptive immune system that provides protection against mobile genetic elements (viruses, transposable elements and conjugative plasmids). CRISPR clusters contain spacers, sequences complementary to antecedent mobile elements, and target invading nucleic acids. CRISPR clusters are transcribed and processed into CRISPR RNA (crRNA). In type II CRISPR systems correct processing of pre-crRNA requires a trans- encoded small RNA (tracrRNA)
   4822..5220    +  CDS            BSD: blasticidin S deaminase; Aspergillus terreus BSD; confers resistance to blasticidin
   5297..5521    +  polyA_signal   bGH poly(A) signal: bovine growth hormone polyadenylation signal
   5525..5546    +  promoter       SV40 promoter (fragment): SV40 enhancer and early promoter
   5567..5995    +  rep_origin     f1 ori (sequence partly withheld): f1 bacteriophage origin of replication; arrow indicates direction of (+) strand synthesis
   6009..6338    +  promoter       SV40 promoter: SV40 enhancer and early promoter
   6405..7196    +  CDS            neo: KKA2_KLEPN - Also known as kan, nptII. Experimental evidence at protein level: Swiss-Prot protein existence level 1. Resistance to kanamycin, neomycin, paromomycin, ribostamycin, butirosin and gentamicin B. From Klebsiella pneumoniae.
   7220..7378    +  CDS            ble (fragment): BLE_KLEPN - Experimental evidence at protein level: Swiss-Prot protein existence level 1. Binding protein with a strong affinity to the bleomycin family of antibiotics. Binds to CL990; an antimitotic-antibiotic compound. From Klebsiella pneumoniae.
   7373..7494    +  polyA_signal   SV40 poly(A) signal: SV40 polyadenylation signal
   7567..7583    -  protein_bind   lac operator: The lac repressor binds to the lac operator to inhibit transcription in E. coli. This inhibition can be relieved by adding lactose or isopropyl-β-D-thiogalactopyranoside (IPTG). lac repressor encoded by lacI
   7591..7621    -  promoter       lac promoter: promoter for the E. coli lac operon
   7636..7657    -  protein_bind   CAP binding site: CAP binding activates transcription in the presence of cAMP. E. coli catabolite activator protein
   7670..7762    -  CDS            lacI (fragment): lac repressor; lacI; The lac repressor binds to the lac operator to inhibit transcription in E. coli. This inhibition can be relieved by adding lactose or isopropyl-β-D-thiogalactopyranoside (IPTG).
   7945..8533    -  rep_origin     ori: high-copy-number ColE1/pMB1/pBR322/pUC origin of replication
   8704..9564    -  CDS            AmpR: β-lactamase; bla; confers resistance to ampicillin, carbenicillin, and related antibiotics
   9565..9669    -  promoter       AmpR promoter: bla
   9728..9780    -  misc_feature   bom (fragment): basis of mobility region from pBR322
>Addgene plasmid #135383 | nSaCas9 M741 miniABEMax V82G | addgene full sequence | sequence record 267820 | Addgene NGS Result
CTGCTTGTGTGTTGGAGGTCGCTGAGTAGTGCGCGAGCAAAATTTAAGCTACAACAAGGCAAGGCTTGAC
CGACAATTGCATGAAGAATCTGCTTAGGGTTAGGCGTTTTGCGCTGCTTCGCGATGTACGGGCCAGATAT
ACGCGTTGACATTGATTATTGACTAGTTATTAATAGTAATCAATTACGGGGTCATTAGTTCATAGCCCAT
ATATGGAGTTCCGCGTTACATAACTTACGGTAAATGGCCCGCCTGGCTGACCGCCCAACGACCCCCGCCC
ATTGACGTCAATAATGACGTATGTTCCCATAGTAACGCCAATAGGGACTTTCCATTGACGTCAATGGGTG
GAGTATTTACGGTAAACTGCCCACTTGGCAGTACATCAAGTGTATCATATGCCAAGTACGCCCCCTATTG
ACGTCAATGACGGTAAATGGCCCGCCTGGCATTATGCCCAGTACATGACCTTATGGGACTTTCCTACTTG
GCAGTACATCTACGTATTAGTCATCGCTATTACCATGGTGATGCGGTTTTGGCAGTACATCAATGGGCGT
GGATAGCGGTTTGACTCACGGGGATTTCCAAGTCTCCACCCCATTGACGTCAATGGGAGTTTGTTTTGGC
ACCAAAATCAACGGGACTTTCCAAAATGTCGTAACAACTCCGCCCCATTGACGCAAATGGGCGGTAGGCG
TGTACGGTGGGAGGTCTATATAAGCAGAGCTCTCTGGCTAACTAGAGAACCCACTGCTTACTGGCTTATC
GAAATTAATACGACTCACTATAGGGAGACCCAAGCTGGCTAGCGCCACCATGAAGCGAAATTACATTCTG
GGGCTGGCCATTGGCATTACATCAGTGGGCTATGGCATCATTGACTACGAGACAAGGGACGTGATCGACG
CCGGCGTGAGACTGTTCAAGGAGGCCAACGTGGAGAACAATGAGGGCCGGAGATCCAAGAGGGGAGCAAG
GCGCCTGAAGCGGAGAAGGCGCCACAGAATCCAGAGAGTGAAGAAGCTGCTGTTCGATTACAACCTGCTG
ACCGACCACTCCGAGCTGTCTGGCATCAATCCTTATGAGGCCAGAGTGAAGGGCCTGTCCCAGAAGCTGT
CTGAGGAGGAGTTTAGCGCCGCCCTGCTGCACCTGGCAAAGAGGAGAGGCGTGCACAACGTGAATGAGGT
GGAGGAGGACACCGGCAACGAGCTGTCCACAAAGGAGCAGATCAGCCGCAATTCCAAGGCCCTGGAGGAG
AAGTATGTGGCCGAGCTGCAGCTGGAGCGGCTGAAGAAGGATGGCGAGGTGAGGGGCTCCATCAATCGCT
TCAAGACCTCTGACTACGTGAAGGAGGCCAAGCAGCTGCTGAAGGTGCAGAAGGCCTACCACCAGCTGGA
TCAGTCCTTTATCGATACATATATCGACCTGCTGGAGACAAGGCGCACATACTATGAGGGACCAGGAGAG
GGCTCTCCCTTCGGCTGGAAGGACATCAAGGAGTGGTACGAGATGCTGATGGGCCACTGCACCTATTTTC
CAGAGGAGCTGAGAAGCGTGAAGTACGCCTATAACGCCGATCTGTACAACGCCCTGAATGACCTGAACAA
CCTGGTCATCACCAGGGATGAGAACGAGAAGCTGGAGTACTATGAGAAGTTCCAGATCATCGAGAACGTG
TTCAAGCAGAAGAAGAAGCCTACACTGAAGCAGATCGCCAAGGAGATCCTGGTGAACGAGGAGGACATCA
AGGGCTACCGCGTGACCTCCACAGGCAAGCCAGAGTTCACCAATCTGAAGGTGTATCACGATATCAAGGA
CATCACAGCCCGGAAGGAGATCATCGAGAACGCCGAGCTGCTGGATCAGATCGCCAAGATCCTGACCATC
TATCAGAGCTCCGAGGACATCCAGGAGGAGCTGACCAACCTGAATAGCGAGCTGACACAGGAGGAGATCG
AGCAGATCAGCAATCTGAAGGGCTACACCGGCACACACAACCTGAGCCTGAAGGCCATCAATCTGATCCT
GGATGAGCTGTGGCACACAAACGACAATCAGATCGCCATCTTTAACCGGCTGAAGCTGGTGCCAAAGAAG
GTGGACCTGTCCCAGCAGAAGGAGATCCCAACCACACTGGTGGACGATTTCATCCTGTCTCCCGTGGTGA
AGCGGAGCTTCATCCAGAGCATCAAAGTGATCAACGCCATCATCAAGAAGTACGGCCTGCCCAATGATAT
CATCATCGAGCTGGCCAGGGAGAAGAACTCCAAGGACGCCCAGAAGATGATCAATGAGATGCAGAAGAGG
AACCGCCAGACCAATGAGCGGATCGAGGAGATCATCAGAACCACAGGCAAGGAGAACGCCAAGTACCTGA
TCGAGAAGATCAAGCTGCACGATATGCAGGAGGGCAAGTGTCTGTATTCTCTGGAGGCCATCCCTCTGGA
GGACCTGCTGAACAATCCATTCAACTACGAGGTGGATCACATCATCCCCCGGAGCGTGAGCTTCGACAAT
TCTTTTAACAATAAGGTGCTGGTGAAGCAGGAGGAGAACAGCAAGAAGGGCAATAGGACCCCTTTCCAGT
ACCTGTCTAGCTCCGATTCTAAGATCAGCTACGAGACATTCAAGAAGCACATCCTGAATCTGGCCAAGGG
CAAGGGCCGCATCAGCAAGACCAAGAAGGAGTACCTGCTGGAGGAGCGGGACATCAACAGATTCTCCGTG
CAGAAGGACTTCATCAACCGGAATCTGGTGGACACCAGATACGCCACACGCGGCCTGATGAATCTGCTGC
GGTCTTATTTCAGAGTGAACAATCTGGATGTGAAGGTGAAGAGCATCAACGGCGGCTTCACCTCCTTTCT
GCGGAGAAAGTGGAAGTTTAAGAAGGAGCGCAACAAGGGCTATAAGCACCACGCCGAGGATGCCCTGATC
ATCGCCAATGCCGACTTCATCTTTAAGGAGTGGAAGAAGCTGGACAAGGCCAAGAAAGTGATGGAGAACC
AGATGTTCGAGGAGAAGCAGGCCGAGAGCATGCCGAAGAAGAAACGTAAGGTGGGTAGCAGCGGTAGCCC
GAAAAAGAAGCGCAAAGTGGGCAGCGACGCGCTGGACGATTTCGATCTGGACATGCTGGGCAGCGATGCG
CTGGATGATTTCGGCGGTGGCAGCTCTGAGGTGGAGTTTTCCCACGAGTACTGGATGAGACATGCCCTGA
CCCTGGCCAAGAGGGCACGCGATGAGAGGGAGGTGCCTGTGGGAGCCGTGCTGGTGCTGAACAATAGAGT
GATCGGCGAGGGCTGGAACAGAGCCATCGGCCTGCACGACCCAACAGCCCATGCCGAAATTATGGCCCTG
AGACAGGGCGGCCTGGTCATGCAGAACTACAGACTGATTGACGCCACCCTGTACGGCACATTCGAGCCTT
GCGTGATGTGCGCCGGCGCCATGATCCACTCTAGGATCGGCCGCGTGGTGTTTGGCGTGAGGAACGCAAA
AACCGGCGCCGCAGGCTCCCTGATGGACGTGCTGCACTACCCCGGCATGAATCACCGCGTCGAAATTACC
GAGGGAATCCTGGCAGATGAATGTGCCGCCCTGCTGTGCTATTTCTTTCGGATGCCTAGACAGGTGTTCA
ATGCTCAGAAGAAGGCCCAGAGCTCCACCGACGGCGGTAGCGGCGGTAGCGGTGGTAGCGGCGGCAGCGG
TGGTAGCGGTGGCAGCGGTGGTATGCCCGAGATCGAGACAGAGCAGGAGTACAAGGAGATTTTCATCACA
CCTCACCAGATCAAGCACATCAAGGACTTCAAGGACTACAAGTATTCTCACAGGGTGGATAAGAAGCCCA
ACCGCGAGCTGATCAATGACACCCTGTATAGCACACGGAAGGACGATAAGGGCAATACCCTGATCGTGAA
CAATCTGAACGGCCTGTACGACAAGGATAATGACAAGCTGAAGAAGCTGATCAACAAGTCTCCCGAGAAG
CTGCTGATGTACCACCACGATCCTCAGACATATCAGAAGCTGAAGCTGATCATGGAGCAGTACGGCGACG
AGAAGAACCCACTGTATAAGTACTATGAGGAGACAGGCAACTACCTGACAAAGTATAGCAAGAAGGATAA
TGGCCCCGTGATCAAGAAGATCAAGTACTATGGCAACAAGCTGAATGCCCACCTGGACATCACCGACGAT
TACCCTAACTCTCGCAATAAGGTGGTGAAGCTGAGCCTGAAGCCATACCGGTTCGACGTGTACCTGGACA
ACGGCGTGTATAAGTTTGTGACAGTGAAGAATCTGGATGTGATCAAGAAGGAGAACTACTATGAGGTGAA
CAGCAAGTGCTACGAGGAGGCCAAGAAGCTGAAGAAGATCAGCAACCAGGCCGAGTTCATCGCCTCTTTT
TACAACAATGACCTGATCAAGATCAATGGCGAGCTGTATAGAGTGATCGGCGTGAACAATGATCTGCTGA
ACAGAATCGAAGTGAATATGATCGACATCACCTACAGGGAGTATCTGGAGAACATGAATGATAAGAGGCC
CCCTCGCATCATCAAGACCATCGCCTCTAAGACACAGAGCATCAAGAAGTACAGCACAGACATCCTGGGG
AACCTGTATGAAGTCAAGAGCAAGAAACATCCTCAGATTATCAAGAAAGGCTCTGGTGGTTCTAAGCGAC
CTGCCGCCACAAAGAAGGCTGGACAGGCTAAGAAGAAGAAAGATTACAAAGACGATGACGATAAGGGATC
CGGCGCAACAAACTTCTCTCTGCTGAAACAAGCCGGAGATGTCGAAGAGAATCCTGGACCGATGGCCAAG
CCTTTGTCTCAAGAAGAATCCACCCTCATTGAAAGAGCAACGGCTACAATCAACAGCATCCCCATCTCTG
AAGACTACAGCGTCGCCAGCGCAGCTCTCTCTAGCGACGGCCGCATCTTCACTGGTGTCAATGTATATCA
TTTTACTGGGGGACCTTGTGCAGAACTCGTGGTGCTGGGCACTGCTGCTGCTGCGGCAGCTGGCAACCTG
ACTTGTATCGTCGCGATCGGAAATGAGAACAGGGGCATCTTGAGCCCCTGCGGACGGTGCCGACAGGTGC
TTCTCGATCTGCATCCTGGGATCAAAGCCATAGTGAAGGACAGTGATGGACAGCCGACGGCAGTTGGGAT
TCGTGAATTGCTGCCCTCTGGTTATGTGTGGGAGGGCTAAGAATTCTGCAGATATCCAGCACAGTGGCGG
CCGCTCGAGTCTAGAGGGCCCGTTTAAACCCGCTGATCAGCCTCGACTGTGCCTTCTAGTTGCCAGCCAT
CTGTTGTTTGCCCCTCCCCCGTGCCTTCCTTGACCCTGGAAGGTGCCACTCCCACTGTCCTTTCCTAATA
AAATGAGGAAATTGCATCGCATTGTCTGAGTAGGTGTCATTCTATTCTGGGGGGTGGGGTGGGGCAGGAC
AGCAAGGGGGAGGATTGGGAAGACAATAGCAGGCATGCTGGGGATGCGGTGGGCTCTATGGCTTCTGAGG
CGGAAAGAACCAGCTGGGGCTCTAGGGGGTATCCCC
[124 nt withheld, positions 5567-5690]
C
[91 nt withheld, positions 5692-5782]
A
[49 nt withheld, positions 5784-5832]
CCTTTGACGTTGGAGTCCACGTTCTTT
[37 nt withheld, positions 5860-5896]
ACCCTATCTCGGTCTATTCTTTTGATTTATAAGGGATTTTGCCGATTTCGGCCTATTGGTTAAAAAATGA
GCTGATTTAACAAAAATTTAACGCGAATTAATTCTGTGGAATGTGTGTCAGTTAGGGTGTGGAAAGTCCC
CAGGCTCCCCAGCAGGCAGAAGTATGCAAAGCATGCATCTCAATTAGTCAGCAACCAGGTGTGGAAAGTC
CCCAGGCTCCCCAGCAGGCAGAAGTATGCAAAGCATGCATCTCAATTAGTCAGCAACCATAGTCCCGCCC
CTAACTCCGCCCATCCCGCCCCTAACTCCGCCCAGTTCCGCCCATTCTCCGCCCCATGGCTGACTAATTT
TTTTTATTTATGCAGAGGCCGAGGCCGCCTCTGCCTCTGAGCTATTCCAGAAGTAGTGAGGAGGCTTTTT
TGGAGGCCTAGGCTTTTGCAAAAAGCTCCCGGGAGCTTGTATATCCATTTTCGGATCTGATCAAGAGACA
GGATGAGGATCGTTTCGCATGATTGAACAAGATGGATTGCACGCAGGTTCTCCGGCCGCTTGGGTGGAGA
GGCTATTCGGCTATGACTGGGCACAACAGACAATCGGCTGCTCTGATGCCGCCGTGTTCCGGCTGTCAGC
GCAGGGGCGCCCGGTTCTTTTTGTCAAGACCGACCTGTCCGGTGCCCTGAATGAACTGCAGGACGAGGCA
GCGCGGCTATCGTGGCTGGCCACGACGGGCGTTCCTTGCGCAGCTGTGCTCGACGTTGTCACTGAAGCGG
GAAGGGACTGGCTGCTATTGGGCGAAGTGCCGGGGCAGGATCTCCTGTCATCTCACCTTGCTCCTGCCGA
GAAAGTATCCATCATGGCTGATGCAATGCGGCGGCTGCATACGCTTGATCCGGCTACCTGCCCATTCGAC
CACCAAGCGAAACATCGCATCGAGCGAGCACGTACTCGGATGGAAGCCGGTCTTGTCGATCAGGATGATC
TGGACGAAGAGCATCAGGGGCTCGCGCCAGCCGAACTGTTCGCCAGGCTCAAGGCGCGCATGCCCGACGG
CGAGGATCTCGTCGTGACCCATGGCGATGCCTGCTTGCCGAATATCATGGTGGAAAATGGCCGCTTTTCT
GGATTCATCGACTGTGGCCGGCTGGGTGTGGCGGACCGCTATCAGGACATAGCGTTGGCTACCCGTGATA
TTGCTGAAGAGCTTGGCGGCGAATGGGCTGACCGCTTCCTCGTGCTTTACGGTATCGCCGCTCCCGATTC
GCAGCGCATCGCCTTCTATCGCCTTCTTGACGAGTTCTTCTGAGCGGGACTCTGGGGTTCGAAATGACCG
ACCAAGCGACGCCCAACCTGCCATCACGAGATTTCGATTCCACCGCCGCCTTCTATGAAAGGTTGGGCTT
CGGAATCGTTTTCCGGGACGCCGGCTGGATGATCCTCCAGCGCGGGGATCTCATGCTGGAGTTCTTCGCC
CACCCCAACTTGTTTATTGCAGCTTATAATGGTTACAAATAAAGCAATAGCATCACAAATTTCACAAATA
AAGCATTTTTTTCACTGCATTCTAGTTGTGGTTTGTCCAAACTCATCAATGTATCTTATCATGTCTGTAT
ACCGTCGACCTCTAGCTAGAGCTTGGCGTAATCATGGTCATAGCTGTTTCCTGTGTGAAATTGTTATCCG
CTCACAATTCCACACAACATACGAGCCGGAAGCATAAAGTGTAAAGCCTGGGGTGCCTAATGAGTGAGCT
AACTCACATTAATTGCGTTGCGCTCACTGCCCGCTTTCCAGTCGGGAAACCTGTCGTGCCAGCTGCATTA
ATGAATCGGCCAACGCGCGGGGAGAGGCGGTTTGCGTATTGGGCGCTCTTCCGCTTCCTCGCTCACTGAC
TCGCTGCGCTCGGTCGTTCGGCTGCGGCGAGCGGTATCAGCTCACTCAAAGGCGGTAATACGGTTATCCA
CAGAATCAGGGGATAACGCAGGAAAGAACATGTGAGCAAAAGGCCAGCAAAAGGCCAGGAACCGTAAAAA
GGCCGCGTTGCTGGCGTTTTTCCATAGGCTCCGCCCCCCTGACGAGCATCACAAAAATCGACGCTCAAGT
CAGAGGTGGCGAAACCCGACAGGACTATAAAGATACCAGGCGTTTCCCCCTGGAAGCTCCCTCGTGCGCT
CTCCTGTTCCGACCCTGCCGCTTACCGGATACCTGTCCGCCTTTCTCCCTTCGGGAAGCGTGGCGCTTTC
TCATAGCTCACGCTGTAGGTATCTCAGTTCGGTGTAGGTCGTTCGCTCCAAGCTGGGCTGTGTGCACGAA
CCCCCCGTTCAGCCCGACCGCTGCGCCTTATCCGGTAACTATCGTCTTGAGTCCAACCCGGTAAGACACG
ACTTATCGCCACTGGCAGCAGCCACTGGTAACAGGATTAGCAGAGCGAGGTATGTAGGCGGTGCTACAGA
GTTCTTGAAGTGGTGGCCTAACTACGGCTACACTAGAAGAACAGTATTTGGTATCTGCGCTCTGCTGAAG
CCAGTTACCTTCGGAAAAAGAGTTGGTAGCTCTTGATCCGGCAAACAAACCACCGCTGGTAGCGGTGGTT
TTTTTGTTTGCAAGCAGCAGATTACGCGCAGAAAAAAAGGATCTCAAGAAGATCCTTTGATCTTTTCTAC
GGGGTCTGACGCTCAGTGGAACGAAAACTCACGTTAAGGGATTTTGGTCATGAGATTATCAAAAAGGATC
TTCACCTAGATCCTTTTAAATTAAAAATGAAGTTTTAAATCAATCTAAAGTATATATGAGTAAACTTGGT
CTGACAGTTACCAATGCTTAATCAGTGAGGCACCTATCTCAGCGATCTGTCTATTTCGTTCATCCATAGT
TGCCTGACTCCCCGTCGTGTAGATAACTACGATACGGGAGGGCTTACCATCTGGCCCCAGTGCTGCAATG
ATACCGCGAGACCCACGCTCACCGGCTCCAGATTTATCAGCAATAAACCAGCCAGCCGGAAGGGCCGAGC
GCAGAAGTGGTCCTGCAACTTTATCCGCCTCCATCCAGTCTATTAATTGTTGCCGGGAAGCTAGAGTAAG
TAGTTCGCCAGTTAATAGTTTGCGCAACGTTGTTGCCATTGCTACAGGCATCGTGGTGTCACGCTCGTCG
TTTGGTATGGCTTCATTCAGCTCCGGTTCCCAACGATCAAGGCGAGTTACATGATCCCCCATGTTGTGCA
AAAAAGCGGTTAGCTCCTTCGGTCCTCCGATCGTTGTCAGAAGTAAGTTGGCCGCAGTGTTATCACTCAT
GGTTATGGCAGCACTGCATAATTCTCTTACTGTCATGCCATCCGTAAGATGCTTTTCTGTGACTGGTGAG
TACTCAACCAAGTCATTCTGAGAATAGTGTATGCGGCGACCGAGTTGCTCTTGCCCGGCGTCAATACGGG
ATAATACCGCGCCACATAGCAGAACTTTAAAAGTGCTCATCATTGGAAAACGTTCTTCGGGGCGAAAACT
CTCAAGGATCTTACCGCTGTTGAGATCCAGTTCGATGTAACCCACTCGTGCACCCAACTGATCTTCAGCA
TCTTTTACTTTCACCAGCGTTTCTGGGTGAGCAAAAACAGGAAGGCAAAATGCCGCAAAAAAGGGAATAA
GGGCGACACGGAAATGTTGAATACTCATACTCTTCCTTTTTCAATATTATTGAAGCATTTATCAGGGTTA
TTGTCTCATGAGCGGATACATATTTGAATGTATTTAGAAAAATAAACAAATAGGGGTTCCGCGCACATTT
CCCCGAAAAGTGCCACCTGACGTCGACGGATCGGGAGATCTCCCGATCCCCTATGGTGCACTCTCAGTAC
AATCTGCTCTGATGCCGCATAGTTAAGCCAGTATCTGCTCC
