>Addgene plasmid #135383 | nSaCas9 M741 miniABEMax V82G | depositor partial sequence | sequence record 261059 | insert: nSaCas9 (D10A) with intradomain insertion of miniABEMax (evolved ecTadA [V82G]) at position M741
ATGAAGCGAAATTACATTCTGGGGCTGGCCATTGGCATTACATCAGTGGGCTATGGCATCATTGACTACG
AGACAAGGGACGTGATCGACGCCGGCGTGAGACTGTTCAAGGAGGCCAACGTGGAGAACAATGAGGGCCG
GAGATCCAAGAGGGGAGCAAGGCGCCTGAAGCGGAGAAGGCGCCACAGAATCCAGAGAGTGAAGAAGCTG
CTGTTCGATTACAACCTGCTGACCGACCACTCCGAGCTGTCTGGCATCAATCCTTATGAGGCCAGAGTGA
AGGGCCTGTCCCAGAAGCTGTCTGAGGAGGAGTTTAGCGCCGCCCTGCTGCACCTGGCAAAGAGGAGAGG
CGTGCACAACGTGAATGAGGTGGAGGAGGACACCGGCAACGAGCTGTCCACAAAGGAGCAGATCAGCCGC
AATTCCAAGGCCCTGGAGGAGAAGTATGTGGCCGAGCTGCAGCTGGAGCGGCTGAAGAAGGATGGCGAGG
TGAGGGGCTCCATCAATCGCTTCAAGACCTCTGACTACGTGAAGGAGGCCAAGCAGCTGCTGAAGGTGCA
GAAGGCCTACCACCAGCTGGATCAGTCCTTTATCGATACATATATCGACCTGCTGGAGACAAGGCGCACA
TACTATGAGGGACCAGGAGAGGGCTCTCCCTTCGGCTGGAAGGACATCAAGGAGTGGTACGAGATGCTGA
TGGGCCACTGCACCTATTTTCCAGAGGAGCTGAGAAGCGTGAAGTACGCCTATAACGCCGATCTGTACAA
CGCCCTGAATGACCTGAACAACCTGGTCATCACCAGGGATGAGAACGAGAAGCTGGAGTACTATGAGAAG
TTCCAGATCATCGAGAACGTGTTCAAGCAGAAGAAGAAGCCTACACTGAAGCAGATCGCCAAGGAGATCC
TGGTGAACGAGGAGGACATCAAGGGCTACCGCGTGACCTCCACAGGCAAGCCAGAGTTCACCAATCTGAA
GGTGTATCACGATATCAAGGACATCACAGCCCGGAAGGAGATCATCGAGAACGCCGAGCTGCTGGATCAG
ATCGCCAAGATCCTGACCATCTATCAGAGCTCCGAGGACATCCAGGAGGAGCTGACCAACCTGAATAGCG
AGCTGACACAGGAGGAGATCGAGCAGATCAGCAATCTGAAGGGCTACACCGGCACACACAACCTGAGCCT
GAAGGCCATCAATCTGATCCTGGATGAGCTGTGGCACACAAACGACAATCAGATCGCCATCTTTAACCGG
CTGAAGCTGGTGCCAAAGAAGGTGGACCTGTCCCAGCAGAAGGAGATCCCAACCACACTGGTGGACGATT
TCATCCTGTCTCCCGTGGTGAAGCGGAGCTTCATCCAGAGCATCAAAGTGATCAACGCCATCATCAAGAA
GTACGGCCTGCCCAATGATATCATCATCGAGCTGGCCAGGGAGAAGAACTCCAAGGACGCCCAGAAGATG
ATCAATGAGATGCAGAAGAGGAACCGCCAGACCAATGAGCGGATCGAGGAGATCATCAGAACCACAGGCA
AGGAGAACGCCAAGTACCTGATCGAGAAGATCAAGCTGCACGATATGCAGGAGGGCAAGTGTCTGTATTC
TCTGGAGGCCATCCCTCTGGAGGACCTGCTGAACAATCCATTCAACTACGAGGTGGATCACATCATCCCC
CGGAGCGTGAGCTTCGACAATTCTTTTAACAATAAGGTGCTGGTGAAGCAGGAGGAGAACAGCAAGAAGG
GCAATAGGACCCCTTTCCAGTACCTGTCTAGCTCCGATTCTAAGATCAGCTACGAGACATTCAAGAAGCA
CATCCTGAATCTGGCCAAGGGCAAGGGCCGCATCAGCAAGACCAAGAAGGAGTACCTGCTGGAGGAGCGG
GACATCAACAGATTCTCCGTGCAGAAGGACTTCATCAACCGGAATCTGGTGGACACCAGATACGCCACAC
GCGGCCTGATGAATCTGCTGCGGTCTTATTTCAGAGTGAACAATCTGGATGTGAAGGTGAAGAGCATCAA
CGGCGGCTTCACCTCCTTTCTGCGGAGAAAGTGGAAGTTTAAGAAGGAGCGCAACAAGGGCTATAAGCAC
CACGCCGAGGATGCCCTGATCATCGCCAATGCCGACTTCATCTTTAAGGAGTGGAAGAAGCTGGACAAGG
CCAAGAAAGTGATGGAGAACCAGATGTTCGAGGAGAAGCAGGCCGAGAGCATGCCGAAGAAGAAACGTAA
GGTGGGTAGCAGCGGTAGCCCGAAAAAGAAGCGCAAAGTGGGCAGCGACGCGCTGGACGATTTCGATCTG
GACATGCTGGGCAGCGATGCGCTGGATGATTTCGGCGGTGGCAGCTCTGAGGTGGAGTTTTCCCACGAGT
ACTGGATGAGACATGCCCTGACCCTGGCCAAGAGGGCACGCGATGAGAGGGAGGTGCCTGTGGGAGCCGT
GCTGGTGCTGAACAATAGAGTGATCGGCGAGGGCTGGAACAGAGCCATCGGCCTGCACGACCCAACAGCC
CATGCCGAAATTATGGCCCTGAGACAGGGCGGCCTGGTCATGCAGAACTACAGACTGATTGACGCCACCC
TGTACGGCACATTCGAGCCTTGCGTGATGTGCGCCGGCGCCATGATCCACTCTAGGATCGGCCGCGTGGT
GTTTGGCGTGAGGAACGCAAAAACCGGCGCCGCAGGCTCCCTGATGGACGTGCTGCACTACCCCGGCATG
AATCACCGCGTCGAAATTACCGAGGGAATCCTGGCAGATGAATGTGCCGCCCTGCTGTGCTATTTCTTTC
GGATGCCTAGACAGGTGTTCAATGCTCAGAAGAAGGCCCAGAGCTCCACCGACGGCGGTAGCGGCGGTAG
CGGTGGTAGCGGCGGCAGCGGTGGTAGCGGTGGCAGCGGTGGTATGCCCGAGATCGAGACAGAGCAGGAG
TACAAGGAGATTTTCATCACACCTCACCAGATCAAGCACATCAAGGACTTCAAGGACTACAAGTATTCTC
ACAGGGTGGATAAGAAGCCCAACCGCGAGCTGATCAATGACACCCTGTATAGCACACGGAAGGACGATAA
GGGCAATACCCTGATCGTGAACAATCTGAACGGCCTGTACGACAAGGATAATGACAAGCTGAAGAAGCTG
ATCAACAAGTCTCCCGAGAAGCTGCTGATGTACCACCACGATCCTCAGACATATCAGAAGCTGAAGCTGA
TCATGGAGCAGTACGGCGACGAGAAGAACCCACTGTATAAGTACTATGAGGAGACAGGCAACTACCTGAC
AAAGTATAGCAAGAAGGATAATGGCCCCGTGATCAAGAAGATCAAGTACTATGGCAACAAGCTGAATGCC
CACCTGGACATCACCGACGATTACCCTAACTCTCGCAATAAGGTGGTGAAGCTGAGCCTGAAGCCATACC
GGTTCGACGTGTACCTGGACAACGGCGTGTATAAGTTTGTGACAGTGAAGAATCTGGATGTGATCAAGAA
GGAGAACTACTATGAGGTGAACAGCAAGTGCTACGAGGAGGCCAAGAAGCTGAAGAAGATCAGCAACCAG
GCCGAGTTCATCGCCTCTTTTTACAACAATGACCTGATCAAGATCAATGGCGAGCTGTATAGAGTGATCG
GCGTGAACAATGATCTGCTGAACAGAATCGAAGTGAATATGATCGACATCACCTACAGGGAGTATCTGGA
GAACATGAATGATAAGAGGCCCCCTCGCATCATCAAGACCATCGCCTCTAAGACACAGAGCATCAAGAAG
TACAGCACAGACATCCTGGGGAACCTGTATGAAGTCAAGAGCAAGAAACATCCTCAGATTATCAAGAAAG
GCTCTGGTGGTTCTAAGCGACCTGCCGCCACAAAGAAGGCTGGACAGGCTAAGAAGAAGAAAGATTACAA
AGACGATGACGATAAGGGATCCGGCGCAACAAACTTCTCTCTGCTGAAACAAGCCGGAGATGTCGAAGAG
AATCCTGGACCGATGGCCAAGCCTTTGTCTCAAGAAGAATCCACCCTCATTGAAAGAGCAACGGCTACAA
TCAACAGCATCCCCATCTCTGAAGACTACAGCGTCGCCAGCGCAGCTCTCTCTAGCGACGGCCGCATCTT
CACTGGTGTCAATGTATATCATTTTACTGGGGGACCTTGTGCAGAACTCGTGGTGCTGGGCACTGCTGCT
GCTGCGGCAGCTGGCAACCTGACTTGTATCGTCGCGATCGGAAATGAGAACAGGGGCATCTTGAGCCCCT
GCGGACGGTGCCGACAGGTGCTTCTCGATCTGCATCCTGGGATCAAAGCCATAGTGAAGGACAGTGATGG
ACAGCCGACGGCAGTTGGGATTCGTGAATTGCTGCCCTCTGGTTATGTGTGGGAGGGCTAA
